>Addgene plasmid | AiP12320 - pAAV-AiE0475m-minBG-SYFP2-WPRE3-BGHpA (Alias: CN2320) | analyzer sequence | sequence record 453821
CCTGCAGGCAGCTGCGCGCTCGCTCGCTCACTGAGGCCGCCCGGGCAAAGCCCGGGCGTCGGGCGACCTT
TGGTCGCCCGGCCTCAGTGAGCGAGCGAGCGCGCAGAGAGGGAGTGGCCAACTCCATCACTAGGGGTTCC
TGCGGCCGCACGCGTTATCTTAGAGTGGGAAGATTTGAGAAGTGCCATGGTTAATATGACTGACTTTTTA
TTCTTATTTCTTTTAATTTCATGGTTCTAAATCCGAATTTAATCATAGTACCCAGAAAAGCAGAGGTGTA
GAGGTTCACAGTGGGAGTTGTAATCTAGCCCTATTCATTTTGACCTCAAAACCCAAATTATTTATAACAA
ATTATTTCCTATTCTTTCCTTCACTATTCAGGAACATCTGTCCACCACTTACATGATCACTTATCTTGCT
ATTGTGTCATTTTGATGAAAAAGAATTTTTTCTAAATATCTAAATACAAGGCCCCATATTAACAGTGCTT
TTTAAATCCCCACAGATGTGGGAGATGACCCCTTTCCATCCCTGAAGATTGTAATTGGGCCAGTCTTTAG
TACAGTTTGTTCCAATAAAGAGATACAATTTTATTCATTAATTTGTGTATTCATTTAGCAAATCACTTTA
GAGTCTTATTATATCAGGATTTTGGGGTCTATTTTAGTATATCTTTTTGTATTTCTTGGAACCTCTCCAA
TTATTCTAGACTCTTTCAAAGGTTGGTGATCAATATTAGACATTATTATGAAAAGAATCTTACTTGCTAA
AAGGGTTAGATGGAGCTCGGGCTGGGCATAAAAGTCAGGGCAGAGCCATCTATTGCTTACATTTGCTTCT
GGGATCCAGATCTTTCGAAGCTAGCGCTACCGGTCGCCACCATGGTGAGCAAGGGCGAGGAGCTGTTCAC
CGGGGTGGTGCCCATCCTGGTCGAGCTGGACGGCGACGTAAACGGCCACAAGTTCAGCGTGTCCGGCGAG
GGCGAGGGCGATGCCACCTACGGCAAGCTGACCCTGAAGCTGATCTGCACCACCGGCAAGCTGCCCGTGC
CCTGGCCCACCCTCGTGACCACCCTGGGCTACGGCGTGCAGTGCTTCGCCCGCTACCCCGACCACATGAA
GCAGCACGACTTCTTCAAGTCCGCCATGCCCGAAGGCTACGTCCAGGAGCGCACCATCTTCTTCAAGGAC
GACGGCAACTACAAGACCCGCGCCGAGGTGAAGTTCGAGGGCGACACCCTGGTGAACCGCATCGAGCTGA
AGGGCATCGACTTCAAGGAGGACGGCAACATCCTGGGGCACAAGCTGGAGTACAACTACAACAGCCACAA
CGTCTATATCACCGCCGACAAGCAGAAGAACGGCATCAAGGCCAACTTCAAGATCCGCCACAACATCGAG
GACGGCGGCGTGCAGCTCGCCGACCACTACCAGCAGAACACCCCCATCGGCGACGGCCCCGTGCTGCTGC
CCGACAACCACTACCTGAGCTACCAGTCCAAGCTGAGCAAAGACCCCAACGAGAAGCGCGATCACATGGT
CCTGCTGGAGTTCGTGACCGCCGCCGGGATCACTCTCGGCATGGACGAGCTGTACAAGTAAGTCGACGGC
GCGCCGCGGCCGCGAATTCGATATCATAATCAACCTCTGGATTACAAAATTTGTGAAAGATTGACTGGTA
TTCTTAACTATGTTGCTCCTTTTACGCTATGTGGATACGCTGCTTTAATGCCTTTGTATCATGCTATTGC
TTCCCGTATGGCTTTCATTTTCTCCTCCTTGTATAAATCCTGGTTAGTTCTTGCCACGGCGGAACTCATC
GCCGCCTGCCTTGCCCGCTGCTGGACAGGGGCTCGGCTGTTGGGCACTGACAATTCCGTGGCTCGAGAGA
TCTTCGACTGTGCCTTCTAGTTGCCAGCCATCTGTTGTTTGCCCCTCCCCCGTGCCTTCCTTGACCCTGG
AAGGTGCCACTCCCACTGTCCTTTCCTAATAAAATGAGGAAATTGCATCGCATTGTCTGAGTAGGTGTCA
TTCTATTCTGGGGGGTGGGGTGGGGCAGGACAGCAAGGGGGAGGATTGGGAAGACAATAGCAGGCATGAG
ATCTCACGTGCGGACCGAGCGGCCGCAGGAACCCCTAGTGATGGAGTTGGCCACTCCCTCTCTGCGCGCT
CGCTCGCTCACTGAGGCCGGGCGACCAAAGGTCGCCCGACGCCCGGGCTTTGCCCGGGCGGCCTCAGTGA
GCGAGCGAGCGCGCAGCTGCCTGCAGGGGCGCCTGATGCGGTATTTTCTCCTTACGCATCTGTGCGGTAT
TTCACACCGCATA
[142 nt withheld, positions 2324-2465]
C
[141 nt withheld, positions 2467-2607]
CCTTTGACGTTGGAGTCCACGTTCTTT
[37 nt withheld, positions 2635-2671]
ACCCTATCTCGGGCTATTCTTTTGATTTATAAGGGATTTTGCCGATTTCGGCCTATTGGTTAAAAAATGA
GCTGATTTAACAAAAATTTAACGCGAATTTTAACAAAATATTAACGTTTACAATTTTATGGTGCACTCTC
AGTACAATCTGCTCTGATGCCGCATAGTTAAGCCAGCCCCGACACCCGCCAACACCCGCTGACGCGCCCT
GACGGGCTTGTCTGCTCCCGGCATCCGCTTACAGACAAGCTGTGACCGTCTCCGGGAGCTGCATGTGTCA
GAGGTTTTCACCGTCATCACCGAAACGCGCGAGACGAAAGGGCCTCGTGATACGCCTATTTTTATAGGTT
AATGTCATGATAATAATGGTTTCTTAGACGTCAGGTGGCACTTTTCGGGGAAATGTGCGCGGAACCCCTA
TTTGTTTATTTTTCTAAATACATTCAAATATGTATCCGCTCATGAGACAATAACCCTGATAAATGCTTCA
ATAATATTGAAAAAGGAAGAGTATGAGTATTCAACATTTCCGTGTCGCCCTTATTCCCTTTTTTGCGGCA
TTTTGCCTTCCTGTTTTTGCTCACCCAGAAACGCTGGTGAAAGTAAAAGATGCTGAAGATCAGTTGGGTG
CACGAGTGGGTTACATCGAACTGGATCTCAACAGCGGTAAGATCCTTGAGAGTTTTCGCCCCGAAGAACG
TTTTCCAATGATGAGCACTTTTAAAGTTCTGCTATGTGGCGCGGTATTATCCCGTATTGACGCCGGGCAA
GAGCAACTCGGTCGCCGCATACACTATTCTCAGAATGACTTGGTTGAGTACTCACCAGTCACAGAAAAGC
ATCTTACGGATGGCATGACAGTAAGAGAATTATGCAGTGCTGCCATAACCATGAGTGATAACACTGCGGC
CAACTTACTTCTGACAACGATCGGAGGACCGAAGGAGCTAACCGCTTTTTTGCACAACATGGGGGATCAT
GTAACTCGCCTTGATCGTTGGGAACCGGAGCTGAATGAAGCCATACCAAACGACGAGCGTGACACCACGA
TGCCTGTAGCAATGGCAACAACGTTGCGCAAACTATTAACTGGCGAACTACTTACTCTAGCTTCCCGGCA
ACAATTAATAGACTGGATGGAGGCGGATAAAGTTGCAGGACCACTTCTGCGCTCGGCCCTTCCGGCTGGC
TGGTTTATTGCTGATAAATCTGGAGCCGGTGAGCGTGGGTCTCGCGGTATCATTGCAGCACTGGGGCCAG
ATGGTAAGCCCTCCCGTATCGTAGTTATCTACACGACGGGGAGTCAGGCAACTATGGATGAACGAAATAG
ACAGATCGCTGAGATAGGTGCCTCACTGATTAAGCATTGGTAACTGTCAGACCAAGTTTACTCATATATA
CTTTAGATTGATTTAAAACTTCATTTTTAATTTAAAAGGATCTAGGTGAAGATCCTTTTTGATAATCTCA
TGACCAAAATCCCTTAACGTGAGTTTTCGTTCCACTGAGCGTCAGACCCCGTAGAAAAGATCAAAGGATC
TTCTTGAGATCCTTTTTTTCTGCGCGTAATCTGCTGCTTGCAAACAAAAAAACCACCGCTACCAGCGGTG
GTTTGTTTGCCGGATCAAGAGCTACCAACTCTTTTTCCGAAGGTAACTGGCTTCAGCAGAGCGCAGATAC
CAAATACTGTCCTTCTAGTGTAGCCGTAGTTAGGCCACCACTTCAAGAACTCTGTAGCACCGCCTACATA
CCTCGCTCTGCTAATCCTGTTACCAGTGGCTGCTGCCAGTGGCGATAAGTCGTGTCTTACCGGGTTGGAC
TCAAGACGATAGTTACCGGATAAGGCGCAGCGGTCGGGCTGAACGGGGGGTTCGTGCACACAGCCCAGCT
TGGAGCGAACGACCTACACCGAACTGAGATACCTACAGCGTGAGCTATGAGAAAGCGCCACGCTTCCCGA
AGGGAGAAAGGCGGACAGGTATCCGGTAAGCGGCAGGGTCGGAACAGGAGAGCGCACGAGGGAGCTTCCA
GGGGGAAACGCCTGGTATCTTTATAGTCCTGTCGGGTTTCGCCACCTCTGACTTGAGCGTCGATTTTTGT
GATGCTCGTCAGGGGGGCGGAGCCTATGGAAAAACGCCAGCAACGCGGCCTTTTTACGGTTCCTGGCCTT
TTGCTGGCCTTTTGCTCACATGT
Features (pLannotate 1.2.2; 13 found; start..end, strand, type, name):
      1..141     -  repeat_region  AAV2 ITR: inverted terminal repeat of adeno-associated virus serotype 2 inverted
    882..1598    +  CDS            SYFP2: SYFP2 is a basic (constitutively fluorescent) yellow fluorescent protein published in 2006, derived from Aequorea victoria. It is reported to be a very rapidly-maturing monomer with moderate acid sensitivity.
   1638..1795    +  misc_feature   WPRE (fragment): woodchuck hepatitis virus posttranscriptional regulatory element
   1801..1881    +  misc_feature   WPRE (fragment): woodchuck hepatitis virus posttranscriptional regulatory element
   1898..2009    +  polyA_signal   bGH poly(A) signal: bovine growth hormone polyadenylation signal
   2127..2267    +  repeat_region  AAV2 ITR: inverted terminal repeat of adeno-associated virus serotype 2 inverted
   2272..2323    -  misc_feature   bom (fragment): basis of mobility region from pBR322
   2342..2722    +  rep_origin     M13 ori (sequence partly withheld): M13 bacteriophage origin of replication; arrow indicates direction of (+) strand synthesis
   2798..2847    -  misc_feature   bom (fragment): basis of mobility region from pBR322
   2949..2984    -  CDS            rop (fragment): Rop protein, which maintains plasmids at low copy number; rop
   3079..3183    +  promoter       AmpR promoter: bla
   3184..4044    +  CDS            AmpR: β-lactamase; bla; confers resistance to ampicillin, carbenicillin, and related antibiotics
   4215..4803    +  rep_origin     ori: high-copy-number ColE1/pMB1/pBR322/pUC origin of replication
